Addgene plasmid #58010: mTagRFP-T-CytERM-N-17
Purpose: Localization: Endoplasmic Reticulum, Excitation: 555, Emission: 584
Depositing lab: Michael Davidson. Depositing organization: Florida State University, Tallahassee.
Backbone
  Vector backbone: mTagRFP-N1
  Backbone size w/o insert (bp): 4750
  Vector type: Mammalian Expression
  Selectable markers: Neomycin (select with G418)
Growth in bacteria
  Bacterial resistance: Kanamycin, 50 μg/mL
  Growth temperature: 37°C
  Growth strain: DH5alpha
  Copy number: High Copy
Gene/Insert
  Gene/Insert name: CytERM (alt names: Cytochrome p450; NM_001171120.1)
  Promoter: CMV
  Tag / fusion protein: mTagRFP (C terminal on backbone)
  Cloning method: Unknown
  Sequencing primers: 5′ CMV-F; 3′ SV40pA-R
Terms and licenses: Academic/Nonprofit Terms; Industry Terms
Depositor comments: Cytochrome p450 . Excitation = 555; Emission = 584
How to cite: mTagRFP-T-CytERM-N-17 was a gift from Michael Davidson (Addgene plasmid # 58010 ; http://n2t.net/addgene:58010 ; RRID:Addgene_58010)
