[The description below was written by a language model from this plasmid's Addgene catalogue record and pLannotate feature annotations shown in this document.]
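Description:
mTagRFP-T-CytERM-N-17 is a mammalian expression plasmid built on an N1-type fluorescent protein backbone (mTagRFP-N1) and designed to label the endoplasmic reticulum with a red fluorescent marker. It is propagated in E. coli at high copy number from a ColE1/pUC-type origin, and it also carries an f1 origin. A single NeoR/KanR (Tn5 aminoglycoside phosphotransferase) gene serves in both hosts. A bacterial bla-type promoter drives it to give kanamycin resistance, and the adjacent SV40 enhancer/early promoter drives it to allow G418 selection of transfected mammalian cells, with termination at an HSV TK polyadenylation signal. The annotation tool also reports short fragment matches to an RSF origin, SV40 large T antigen, ble and the bGH poly(A) signal. These look like residual backbone sequence rather than functional parts.

The expression cassette uses the human CMV immediate early enhancer and promoter to transcribe a fusion protein, ending at an SV40 poly(A) signal. The insert, CytERM, is annotated as a short fragment of about 87 nt matching rabbit cytochrome P450 CYP2C1, so only a small portion of the enzyme is present rather than the full coding sequence. This segment is joined through residual multiple cloning site sequence to TagRFP-T, a constitutively fluorescent red protein derived from Entacmaea quadricolor, which sits at the C terminus of the fusion. The P450-derived segment targets the fluorescent protein to the endoplasmic reticulum. According to the record, the construct is an ER localization marker with excitation at 555 nm and emission at 584 nm, suited to fluorescence imaging of the organelle in transiently or stably transfected mammalian cells.
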