Features (pLannotate 1.2.2; 17 found; start..end, strand, type, name):
      1..47      +  rep_origin     RSF ori (fragment): Plasmids containing the RSF 1030 origin of replication can be propagated in E. coli cells that contain additional plasmids with compatible origins.
    115..418     +  enhancer       CMV enhancer: human cytomegalovirus immediate early enhancer
    419..622     +  promoter       CMV promoter: human cytomegalovirus (CMV) immediate early promoter
    645..668     +  misc_feature   MCS (fragment): multiple cloning site
    712..798     +  CDS            CYP2C1 (fragment): CP2C1_RABIT - Experimental evidence at protein level: Swiss-Prot protein existence level 1. Cytochromes P450 are a group of heme-thiolate monooxygenases. In liver microsomes, this enzyme is involved in an NADPH-dependent electron transport pathway. It oxidizes a variety of structurally unrelated compounds, including steroids, fatty acids, and xenobiotics. From Oryctolagus cuniculus (Rabbit).
    793..836     +  misc_feature   MCS (fragment): multiple cloning site
    850..1581    +  CDS            TagRFP-T: TagRFP-T is a basic (constitutively fluorescent) red fluorescent protein published in 2008, derived from Entacmaea quadricolor. It has low acid sensitivity.
   1600..1683    +  CDS            large T antigen (fragment): large T antigen from SV40 (simian virus 40)
   1706..1827    +  polyA_signal   SV40 poly(A) signal: SV40 polyadenylation signal
   1861..2289    -  rep_origin     f1 ori (sequence partly withheld): f1 bacteriophage origin of replication; arrow indicates direction of (+) strand synthesis
   2316..2420    +  promoter       AmpR promoter: bla
   2422..2779    +  promoter       SV40 promoter: SV40 enhancer and early promoter
   2814..3608    +  CDS            NeoR/KanR: aminoglycoside phosphotransferase from Tn5; aph(3')-II (or nptII); confers resistance to neomycin, kanamycin, and G418 (Geneticin®)
   3629..3781    +  CDS            ble (fragment): BLE_KLEPN - Experimental evidence at protein level: Swiss-Prot protein existence level 1. Binding protein with a strong affinity to the bleomycin family of antibiotics. Binds to CL990; an antimitotic-antibiotic compound. From Klebsiella pneumoniae.
   3840..3887    +  polyA_signal   HSV TK poly(A) signal: herpes simplex virus thymidine kinase polyadenylation signal (Cole and Stacy, 1985)
   3978..3994    -  polyA_signal   bGH poly(A) signal (fragment): bovine growth hormone polyadenylation signal
   4216..4804    +  rep_origin     ori: high-copy-number ColE1/pMB1/pBR322/pUC origin of replication
>Addgene plasmid #58010 | mTagRFP-T-CytERM-N-17 | addgene full sequence | sequence record 218709 | Addgene NGS Result
TTCTTTCCTGCGTTATCCCCTGATTCTGTGGATAACCGTATTACCGCCATGCATTAGTTATTAATAGTAA
TCAATTACGGGGTCATTAGTTCATAGCCCATATATGGAGTTCCGCGTTACATAACTTACGGTAAATGGCC
CGCCTGGCTGACCGCCCAACGACCCCCGCCCATTGACGTCAATAATGACGTATGTTCCCATAGTAACGCC
AATAGGGACTTTCCATTGACGTCAATGGGTGGAGTATTTACGGTAAACTGCCCACTTGGCAGTACATCAA
GTGTATCATATGCCAAGTACGCCCCCTATTGACGTCAATGACGGTAAATGGCCCGCCTGGCATTATGCCC
AGTACATGACCTTATGGGACTTTCCTACTTGGCAGTACATCTACGTATTAGTCATCGCTATTACCATGGT
GATGCGGTTTTGGCAGTACATCAATGGGCGTGGATAGCGGTTTGACTCACGGGGATTTCCAAGTCTCCAC
CCCATTGACGTCAATGGGAGTTTGTTTTGGCACCAAAATCAACGGGACTTTCCAAAATGTCGTAACAACT
CCGCCCCATTGACGCAAATGGGCGGTAGGCGTGTACGGTGGGAGGTCTATATAAGCAGAGCTGGTTTAGT
GAACCGTCAGATCCGCTAGCGCTACCGGACTCAGATCTGGTACCCCTTGCAGCTTCCAGTTGTCAGGAAG
AGAAGGCTCCCATGGATCCTGTGGTGGTGCTGGGGCTCTGTCTCTCCTGTTTGCTTCTCCTTTCACTCTG
GAAACAGAGCTATGGGGGAGGGAAGCTTCGAATTCTGCAGTCGACGGTACCGCGGGCCCGGGATCCACCG
GTCGCCACCATGGTGTCTAAGGGCGAAGAGCTGATTAAGGAGAACATGCACATGAAGCTGTACATGGAGG
GCACCGTGAACAACCACCACTTCAAGTGCACATCCGAGGGCGAAGGCAAGCCCTACGAGGGCACCCAGAC
CATGAGAATCAAGGTGGTCGAGGGCGGCCCTCTCCCCTTCGCCTTCGACATCCTGGCTACCAGCTTCATG
TACGGCAGCAGAACCTTCATCAACCACACCCAGGGCATCCCCGATTTCTTTAAGCAGTCCTTCCCTGAGG
GCTTCACATGGGAGAGAGTCACCACATACGAAGACGGGGGCGTGCTGACCGCTACCCAGGACACCAGCCT
CCAGGACGGCTGCCTCATCTACAACGTCAAGATCAGAGGGGTGAACTTCCCATCCAACGGCCCTGTGATG
CAGAAGAAAACACTCGGCTGGGAGGCCAACACCGAGATGCTGTACCCCGCTGACGGCGGCCTGGAAGGCA
GAACCGACATGGCCCTGAAGCTCGTGGGCGGGGGCCACCTGATCTGCAACTTCAAGACCACATACAGATC
CAAGAAACCCGCTAAGAACCTCAAGATGCCCGGCGTCTACTATGTGGACCACAGACTGGAAAGAATCAAG
GAGGCCGACAAAGAGACCTACGTCGAGCAGCACGAGGTGGCTGTGGCCAGATACTGCGACCTCCCTAGCA
AACTGGGGCACAAACTTAATGGCATGGACGAGCTGTACAAGTAAGCGGCCGCGACTCTAGATCATAATCA
GCCATACCACATTTGTAGAGGTTTTACTTGCTTTAAAAAACCTCCCACACCTCCCCCTGAACCTGAAACA
TAAAATGAATGCAATTGTTGTTGTTAACTTGTTTATTGCAGCTTATAATGGTTACAAATAAAGCAATAGC
ATCACAAATTTCACAAATAAAGCATTTTTTTCACTGCATTCTAGTTGTGGTTTGTCCAAACTCATCAATG
TATCTTAAGGCGTAAATTGTAAGCGTTAATATTTTGTTAAAATTCGCGTTAAATTTTTGTTAAATCAGCT
CATTTTTTAACCAATAGGCCGAAATCGGCAAAATCCCTTATAAATCAAAAGAATAGACCGAGATAGGGT
[37 nt withheld, positions 1960-1996]
AAAGAACGTGGACTCCAACGTCAAAGG
[49 nt withheld, positions 2024-2072]
T
[91 nt withheld, positions 2074-2164]
G
[124 nt withheld, positions 2166-2289]
CAGGTGGCACTTTTCGGGGAAATGTGCGCGGAACCCCTATTTGTTTATTTTTCTAAATACATTCAAATAT
GTATCCGCTCATGAGACAATAACCCTGATAAATGCTTCAATAATATTGAAAAAGGAAGAGTCCTGAGGCG
GAAAGAACCAGCTGTGGAATGTGTGTCAGTTAGGGTGTGGAAAGTCCCCAGGCTCCCCAGCAGGCAGAAG
TATGCAAAGCATGCATCTCAATTAGTCAGCAACCAGGTGTGGAAAGTCCCCAGGCTCCCCAGCAGGCAGA
AGTATGCAAAGCATGCATCTCAATTAGTCAGCAACCATAGTCCCGCCCCTAACTCCGCCCATCCCGCCCC
TAACTCCGCCCAGTTCCGCCCATTCTCCGCCCCATGGCTGACTAATTTTTTTTATTTATGCAGAGGCCGA
GGCCGCCTCGGCCTCTGAGCTATTCCAGAAGTAGTGAGGAGGCTTTTTTGGAGGCCTAGGCTTTTGCAAA
GATCGATCAAGAGACAGGATGAGGATCGTTTCGCATGATTGAACAAGATGGATTGCACGCAGGTTCTCCG
GCCGCTTGGGTGGAGAGGCTATTCGGCTATGACTGGGCACAACAGACAATCGGCTGCTCTGATGCCGCCG
TGTTCCGGCTGTCAGCGCAGGGGCGCCCGGTTCTTTTTGTCAAGACCGACCTGTCCGGTGCCCTGAATGA
ACTGCAAGACGAGGCAGCGCGGCTATCGTGGCTGGCCACGACGGGCGTTCCTTGCGCAGCTGTGCTCGAC
GTTGTCACTGAAGCGGGAAGGGACTGGCTGCTATTGGGCGAAGTGCCGGGGCAGGATCTCCTGTCATCTC
ACCTTGCTCCTGCCGAGAAAGTATCCATCATGGCTGATGCAATGCGGCGGCTGCATACGCTTGATCCGGC
TACCTGCCCATTCGACCACCAAGCGAAACATCGCATCGAGCGAGCACGTACTCGGATGGAAGCCGGTCTT
GTCGATCAGGATGATCTGGACGAAGAGCATCAGGGGCTCGCGCCAGCCGAACTGTTCGCCAGGCTCAAGG
CGAGCATGCCCGACGGCGAGGATCTCGTCGTGACCCATGGCGATGCCTGCTTGCCGAATATCATGGTGGA
AAATGGCCGCTTTTCTGGATTCATCGACTGTGGCCGGCTGGGTGTGGCGGACCGCTATCAGGACATAGCG
TTGGCTACCCGTGATATTGCTGAAGAGCTTGGCGGCGAATGGGCTGACCGCTTCCTCGTGCTTTACGGTA
TCGCCGCTCCCGATTCGCAGCGCATCGCCTTCTATCGCCTTCTTGACGAGTTCTTCTGAGCGGGACTCTG
GGGTTCGAAATGACCGACCAAGCGACGCCCAACCTGCCATCACGAGATTTCGATTCCACCGCCGCCTTCT
ATGAAAGGTTGGGCTTCGGAATCGTTTTCCGGGACGCCGGCTGGATGATCCTCCAGCGCGGGGATCTCAT
GCTGGAGTTCTTCGCCCACCCTAGGGGGAGGCTAACTGAAACACGGAAGGAGACAATACCGGAAGGAACC
CGCGCTATGACGGCAATAAAAAGACAGAATAAAACGCACGGTGTTGGGTCGTTTGTTCATAAACGCGGGG
TTCGGTCCCAGGGCTGGCACTCTGTCGATACCCCACCGAGACCCCATTGGGGCCAATACGCCCGCGTTTC
TTCCTTTTCCCCACCCCACCCCCCAAGTTCGGGTGAAGGCCCAGGGCTCGCAGCCAACGTCGGGGCGGCA
GGCCCTGCCATAGCCTCAGGTTACTCATATATACTTTAGATTGATTTAAAACTTCATTTTTAATTTAAAA
GGATCTAGGTGAAGATCCTTTTTGATAATCTCATGACCAAAATCCCTTAACGTGAGTTTTCGTTCCACTG
AGCGTCAGACCCCGTAGAAAAGATCAAAGGATCTTCTTGAGATCCTTTTTTTCTGCGCGTAATCTGCTGC
TTGCAAACAAAAAAACCACCGCTACCAGCGGTGGTTTGTTTGCCGGATCAAGAGCTACCAACTCTTTTTC
CGAAGGTAACTGGCTTCAGCAGAGCGCAGATACCAAATACTGTTCTTCTAGTGTAGCCGTAGTTAGGCCA
CCACTTCAAGAACTCTGTAGCACCGCCTACATACCTCGCTCTGCTAATCCTGTTACCAGTGGCTGCTGCC
AGTGGCGATAAGTCGTGTCTTACCGGGTTGGACTCAAGACGATAGTTACCGGATAAGGCGCAGCGGTCGG
GCTGAACGGGGGGTTCGTGCACACAGCCCAGCTTGGAGCGAACGACCTACACCGAACTGAGATACCTACA
GCGTGAGCTATGAGAAAGCGCCACGCTTCCCGAAGGGAGAAAGGCGGACAGGTATCCGGTAAGCGGCAGG
GTCGGAACAGGAGAGCGCACGAGGGAGCTTCCAGGGGGAAACGCCTGGTATCTTTATAGTCCTGTCGGGT
TTCGCCACCTCTGACTTGAGCGTCGATTTTTGTGATGCTCGTCAGGGGGGCGGAGCCTATGGAAAAACGC
CAGCAACGCGGCCTTTTTACGGTTCCTGGCCTTTTGCTGGCCTTTTGCTCACATG
